>Addgene plasmid #119768 | A3A-PBE | depositor full sequence | sequence record 226747 | A3A-PBE sequence 10069 bps
GAGCTCGGTACCTGACCCGGTCGTGCCCCTCTCTAGAGATAATGAGCATTGCATGTCTAAGTTATAAAAA
ATTACCACATATTTTTTTTGTCACACTTGTTTGAAGTGCAGTTTATCTATCTTTATACATATATTTAAAC
TTTACTCTACGAATAATATAATCTATAGTACTACAATAATATCAGTGTTTTAGAGAATCATATAAATGAA
CAGTTAGACATGGTCTAAAGGACAATTGAGTATTTTGACAACAGGACTCTACAGTTTTATCTTTTTAGTG
TGCATGTGTTCTCCTTTTTTTTTGCAAATAGCTTCACCTATATAATACTTCATCCATTTTATTAGTACAT
CCATTTAGGGTTTAGGGTTAATGGTTTTTATAGACTAATTTTTTTAGTACATCTATTTTATTCTATTTTA
GCCTCTAAATTAAGAAAACTAAAACTCTATTTTAGTTTTTTTATTTAATAATTTAGATATAAAATAGAAT
AAAATAAAGTGACTAAAAATTAAACAAATACCCTTTAAGAAATTAAAAAAACTAAGGAAACATTTTTCTT
GTTTCGAGTAGATAATGCCAGCCTGTTAAACGCCGTCGACGAGTCTAACGGACACCAACCAGCGAACCAG
CAGCGTCGCGTCGGGCCAAGCGAAGCAGACGGCACGGCATCTCTGTCGCTGCCTCTGGACCCCTCTCGAT
CGAGAGTTCCGCTCCACCGTTGGACTTGCTCCGCTGTCGGCATCCAGAAATTGCGTGGCGGAGCGGCAGA
CGTGAGCCGGCACGGCAGGCGGCCTCCTCCTCCTCTCACGGCACCGGCAGCTACGGGGGATTCCTTTCCC
ACCGCTCCTTCGCTTTCCCTTCCTCGCCCGCCGTAATAAATAGACACCCCCTCCACACCCTCTTTCCCCA
ACCTCGTGTTGTTCGGAGCGCACACACACACAACCAGATCTCCCCCAAATCCACCCGTCGGCACCTCCGC
TTCAAGGTACGCCGCTCGTCCTCCCCCCCCCCCCCTCTCTACCTTCTCTAGATCGGCGTTCCGGTCCATG
GTTAGGGCCCGGTAGTTCTACTTCTGTTCATGTTTGTGTTAGATCCGTGTTTGTGTTAGATCCGTGCTGC
TAGCGTTCGTACACGGATGCGACCTGTACGTCAGACACGTTCTGATTGCTAACTTGCCAGTGTTTCTCTT
TGGGGAATCCTGGGATGGCTCTAGCCGTTCCGCAGACGGGATCGATTTCATGATTTTTTTTGTTTCGTTG
CATAGGGTTTGGTTTGCCCTTTTCCTTTATTTCAATATATGCCGTGCACTTGTTTGTCGGGTCATCTTTT
CATGCTTTTTTTTGTCTTGGTTGTGATGATGTGGTCTGGTTGGGCGGTCGTTCTAGATCGGAGTAGAATT
AATTCTGTTTCAAACTACCTGGTGGATTTATTAATTTTGGATCTGTATGTGTGTGCCATACATATTCATA
GTTACGAATTGAAGATGATGGATGGAAATATCGATCTAGGATAGGTATACATGTTGATGCGGGTTTTACT
GATGCATATACAGAGATGCTTTTTGTTCGCTTGGTTGTGATGATGTGGTGTGGTTGGGCGGTCGTTCATT
CGTTCTAGATCGGAGTAGAATACTGTTTCAAACTACCTGGTGTATTTATTAATTTTGGAACTGTATGTGT
GTGTCATACATCTTCATAGTTACGAGTTTAAGATGGATGGAAATATCGATCTAGGATAGGTATACATGTT
GATGTGGGTTTTACTGATGCATATACATGATGGCATATGCAGCATCTATTCATATGCTCTAACCTTGAGT
ACCTATCTATTATAATAAACAAGTATGTTTTATAATTATTTTGATCTTGATATACTTGGATGATGGCATA
TGCAGCAGCTATATGTGGATTTTTTTAGCCCTGCCTTCATACGCTATTTATTTGCTTGGTACTGTTTCTT
TTGTCGATGCTCACCCTGTTGTTTGGTGTTACTTCTGCAAAGCTTGTCGACGGATCCATGGAGGCCAGCC
CGGCTAGCGGCCCAAGGCATCTCATGGACCCGCACATCTTCACCAGCAACTTCAACAACGGCATCGGCAG
GCACAAGACCTACTTGTGCTACGAGGTGGAGAGGCTCGACAACGGAACCTCCGTGAAGATGGACCAACAC
AGGGGGTTCCTCCACAACCAAGCCAAGAACCTCCTCTGCGGCTTCTACGGCAGGCACGCCGAGTTGAGGT
TCCTCGACTTGGTGCCATCCCTCCAACTCGATCCAGCCCAAATCTACCGCGTGACCTGGTTCATCTCCTG
GTCCCCATGCTTCTCCTGGGGTTGCGCCGGCGAGGTTCGGGCTTTCCTCCAAGAAAACACCCACGTCCGC
CTCCGCATTTTCGCCGCCAGGATCTATGATTACGACCCTCTCTACAAGGAGGCCCTCCAGATGCTGCGGG
ACGCCGGTGCTCAGGTGAGTATCATGACCTACGACGAGTTCAAGCACTGCTGGGACACCTTCGTTGACCA
CCAGGGCTGCCCATTCCAACCATGGGACGGTCTGGATGAACACAGCCAAGCCTTGTCCGGCAGGCTCCGG
GCCATCCTCCAAAACCAGGGGAACTCCGGGAGCGAGACGCCAGGCACCTCCGAGTCGGCCACCCCAGAAT
CTCTTAAGGACAAGAAGTACTCGATCGGCCTCGCCATCGGGACGAACTCAGTTGGCTGGGCCGTGATCAC
CGACGAGTACAAGGTGCCCTCTAAGAAGTTCAAGGTCCTGGGGAACACCGACCGCCATTCCATCAAGAAG
AACCTCATCGGCGCTCTCCTGTTCGACAGCGGGGAGACCGCTGAGGCTACGAGGCTCAAGAGAACCGCTA
GGCGCCGGTACACGAGAAGGAAGAACAGGATCTGCTACCTCCAAGAGATTTTCTCCAACGAGATGGCCAA
GGTTGACGATTCATTCTTCCACCGCCTGGAGGAGTCTTTCCTCGTGGAGGAGGATAAGAAGCACGAGCGG
CATCCCATCTTCGGCAACATCGTGGACGAGGTTGCCTACCACGAGAAGTACCCTACGATCTACCATCTGC
GGAAGAAGCTCGTGGACTCCACCGATAAGGCGGACCTCAGACTGATCTACCTCGCTCTGGCCCACATGAT
CAAGTTCCGCGGCCATTTCCTGATCGAGGGGGATCTCAACCCAGACAACAGCGATGTTGACAAGCTGTTC
ATCCAACTCGTGCAGACCTACAACCAACTCTTCGAGGAGAACCCGATCAACGCCTCTGGCGTGGACGCGA
AGGCTATCCTGTCCGCGAGGCTCTCGAAGTCCAGGAGGCTGGAGAACCTGATCGCTCAGCTCCCAGGCGA
GAAGAAGAACGGCCTGTTCGGGAACCTCATCGCTCTCAGCCTGGGGCTCACCCCGAACTTCAAGTCGAAC
TTCGATCTCGCTGAGGACGCCAAGCTGCAACTCTCCAAGGACACCTACGACGATGACCTCGATAACCTCC
TGGCCCAGATCGGCGATCAATACGCGGACCTGTTCCTCGCTGCCAAGAACCTGTCGGACGCCATCCTCCT
GTCAGATATCCTCCGCGTGAACACCGAGATCACGAAGGCTCCACTCTCTGCCTCCATGATCAAGCGCTAC
GACGAGCACCATCAGGATCTGACCCTCCTGAAGGCGCTGGTCCGCCAACAGCTCCCGGAGAAGTACAAGG
AGATTTTCTTCGATCAGTCGAAGAACGGCTACGCTGGGTACATCGACGGCGGGGCCTCACAAGAGGAGTT
CTACAAGTTCATCAAGCCAATCCTGGAGAAGATGGACGGCACGGAGGAGCTCCTGGTGAAGCTCAACAGG
GAGGACCTCCTGCGGAAGCAGAGAACCTTCGATAACGGCAGCATCCCCCACCAAATCCATCTCGGGGAGC
TGCACGCCATCCTGAGAAGGCAAGAGGACTTCTACCCTTTCCTCAAGGATAACCGGGAGAAGATCGAGAA
GATCCTGACCTTCAGAATCCCATACTACGTCGGCCCTCTCGCGCGGGGGAACTCAAGATTCGCTTGGATG
ACCCGCAAGTCTGAGGAGACCATCACGCCGTGGAACTTCGAGGAGGTGGTGGACAAGGGCGCTAGCGCTC
AGTCGTTCATCGAGAGGATGACCAACTTCGACAAGAACCTGCCCAACGAGAAGGTGCTCCCTAAGCACTC
GCTCCTGTACGAGTACTTCACCGTCTACAACGAGCTCACGAAGGTGAAGTACGTCACCGAGGGCATGCGC
AAGCCAGCGTTCCTGTCCGGGGAGCAGAAGAAGGCTATCGTGGACCTCCTGTTCAAGACCAACCGGAAGG
TCACGGTTAAGCAACTCAAGGAGGACTACTTCAAGAAGATCGAGTGCTTCGATTCGGTCGAGATCAGCGG
CGTTGAGGACCGCTTCAACGCCAGCCTCGGGACCTACCACGATCTCCTGAAGATCATCAAGGATAAGGAC
TTCCTGGACAACGAGGAGAACGAGGATATCCTGGAGGACATCGTGCTGACCCTCACGCTGTTCGAGGACA
GGGAGATGATCGAGGAGCGCCTGAAGACGTACGCCCATCTCTTCGATGACAAGGTCATGAAGCAACTCAA
GCGCCGGAGATACACCGGCTGGGGGAGGCTGTCCCGCAAGCTCATCAACGGCATCCGGGACAAGCAGTCC
GGGAAGACCATCCTCGACTTCCTCAAGAGCGATGGCTTCGCCAACAGGAACTTCATGCAACTGATCCACG
ATGACAGCCTCACCTTCAAGGAGGATATCCAAAAGGCTCAAGTGAGCGGCCAGGGGGACTCGCTGCACGA
GCATATCGCGAACCTCGCTGGCTCCCCCGCGATCAAGAAGGGCATCCTCCAGACCGTGAAGGTTGTGGAC
GAGCTCGTGAAGGTCATGGGCCGGCACAAGCCTGAGAACATCGTCATCGAGATGGCCAGAGAGAACCAAA
CCACGCAGAAGGGGCAAAAGAACTCTAGGGAGCGCATGAAGCGCATCGAGGAGGGCATCAAGGAGCTGGG
GTCCCAAATCCTCAAGGAGCACCCAGTGGAGAACACCCAACTGCAGAACGAGAAGCTCTACCTGTACTAC
CTCCAGAACGGCAGGGATATGTACGTGGACCAAGAGCTGGATATCAACCGCCTCAGCGATTACGACGTCG
ATCATATCGTTCCCCAGTCTTTCCTGAAGGATGACTCCATCGACAACAAGGTCCTCACCAGGTCGGACAA
GAACCGCGGCAAGTCAGATAACGTTCCATCTGAGGAGGTCGTTAAGAAGATGAAGAACTACTGGAGGCAG
CTCCTGAACGCCAAGCTGATCACGCAAAGGAAGTTCGACAACCTCACCAAGGCTGAGAGAGGCGGGCTCT
CAGAGCTGGACAAGGCCGGCTTCATCAAGCGGCAGCTGGTCGAGACCAGACAAATCACGAAGCACGTTGC
GCAAATCCTCGACTCTCGGATGAACACGAAGTACGATGAGAACGACAAGCTGATCAGGGAGGTTAAGGTG
ATCACCCTGAAGTCTAAGCTCGTCTCCGACTTCAGGAAGGATTTCCAGTTCTACAAGGTTCGCGAGATCA
ACAACTACCACCATGCCCATGACGCTTACCTCAACGCTGTGGTCGGCACCGCTCTGATCAAGAAGTACCC
AAAGCTGGAGTCCGAGTTCGTGTACGGGGACTACAAGGTTTACGATGTGCGCAAGATGATCGCCAAGTCG
GAGCAAGAGATCGGCAAGGCTACCGCCAAGTACTTCTTCTACTCAAACATCATGAACTTCTTCAAGACCG
AGATCACGCTGGCCAACGGCGAGATCCGGAAGAGACCGCTCATCGAGACCAACGGCGAGACGGGGGAGAT
CGTGTGGGACAAGGGCAGGGATTTCGCGACCGTCCGCAAGGTTCTCTCCATGCCCCAGGTGAACATCGTC
AAGAAGACCGAGGTCCAAACGGGCGGGTTCTCAAAGGAGTCTATCCTGCCTAAGCGGAACAGCGACAAGC
TCATCGCCAGAAAGAAGGACTGGGACCCAAAGAAGTACGGCGGGTTCGACAGCCCTACCGTGGCCTACTC
GGTCCTGGTTGTGGCGAAGGTTGAGAAGGGCAAGTCCAAGAAGCTCAAGAGCGTGAAGGAGCTCCTGGGG
ATCACCATCATGGAGAGGTCCAGCTTCGAGAAGAACCCAATCGACTTCCTGGAGGCCAAGGGCTACAAGG
AGGTGAAGAAGGACCTGATCATCAAGCTCCCGAAGTACTCTCTCTTCGAGCTGGAGAACGGCAGGAAGAG
AATGCTGGCTTCCGCTGGCGAGCTCCAGAAGGGGAACGAGCTCGCGCTGCCAAGCAAGTACGTGAACTTC
CTCTACCTGGCTTCCCACTACGAGAAGCTCAAGGGCAGCCCGGAGGACAACGAGCAAAAGCAGCTGTTCG
TCGAGCAGCACAAGCATTACCTCGACGAGATCATCGAGCAAATCTCCGAGTTCAGCAAGCGCGTGATCCT
CGCCGACGCGAACCTGGATAAGGTCCTCTCCGCCTACAACAAGCACCGGGACAAGCCCATCAGAGAGCAA
GCGGAGAACATCATCCATCTCTTCACCCTGACGAACCTCGGCGCTCCTGCTGCTTTCAAGTACTTCGACA
CCACGATCGATCGGAAGAGATACACCTCCACGAAGGAGGTCCTGGACGCGACCCTCATCCACCAGTCGAT
CACCGGCCTGTACGAGACGAGGATCGACCTCTCACAACTCGGCGGGGATAAGAGACCCGCAGCAACCAAG
AAGGCAGGGCAAGCAAAGAAGAAGAAGACGCGTGACTCCGGCGGCAGCACCAACCTGTCCGACATCATCG
AGAAGGAGACGGGCAAGCAACTCGTGATCCAGGAGAGCATCCTCATGCTGCCAGAGGAGGTGGAGGAGGT
CATCGGCAACAAGCCAGAGTCCGACATCCTGGTGCACACCGCCTACGACGAGTCCACCGACGAGAACGTC
ATGCTCCTGACCAGCGACGCCCCAGAGTACAAGCCATGGGCCCTCGTCATCCAGGACAGCAACGGGGAGA
ACAAGATCAAGATGCTGTCGGGGGGGAGCCCAAAGAAGAAGCGGAAGGTGTAGTGTACAAGTAACCCGGG
AATTCGGTACGCTGAAATCACCAGTCTCTCTCTACAAATCTATCTCTCTCTATTTTCTCCATAAATAATG
TGTGAGTAGTTTCCCGATAAGGGAAATTAGGGTTCTTATAGGGTTTCGCTCATGTGTTGAGCATATAAGA
AACCCTTAGTATGTATTTGTATTTGTAAAATACTTCTATCAATAAAATTTCTAATTCCTAAAACCAAAAT
CCAGTACTAAAATCCAGATCTCCTAAAGTCCCTATAGATCTTTGTCGTGAATATAAACCAGACACGAGAC
GACTAAACCTGGAGCCCAGACGCCGTTCGAAGCTAGAAGTACCGCTTAGGCAGGAGGCCGTTAGGGAAAA
GATGCTAAGGCAGGGTTGGTTACGTTGACTCCCCCGTAGGTTTGGTTTAAATATGATGAAGTGGACGGAA
GGAAGGAGGAAGACAAGGAAGGATAAGGTTGCAGGCCCTGTGCAAGGTAAGAAGATGGAAATTTGATAGA
GGTACGCTACTATACTTATACTATACGCTAAGGGAATGCTTGTATTTATACCCTATACCCCCTAATAACC
CCTTATCAATTTAAGAAATAATCCGCATAAGCCCCCGCTTAAAAATTGGTATCAGAGCCATGAATAGGTC
TATGACCAAAACTCAAGAGGATAAAACCTCACCAAAATACGAAAGAGTTCTTAACTCTAAAGATAAAAGA
TCTTTCAAGATCAAAACTAGTTCCCTCACACCGGAGCATGCGATATCCTCGAGAGATCTAGGCGTAATCA
TGGTCATAGCTGTTTCCTGTGTGAAATTGTTATCCGCTCACAATTCCACACAACATACGAGCCGGAAGCA
TAAAGTGTAAAGCCTGGGGTGCCTAATGAGTGAGCTAACTCACATTAATTGCGTTGCGCTCACTGCCCGC
TTTCCAGTCGGGAAACCTGTCGTGCCAGCTGCATTAATGAATCGGCCAACGCGCGGGGAGAGGCGGTTTG
CGTATTGGGCGCTCTTCCGCTTCCTCGCTCACTGACTCGCTGCGCTCGGTCGTTCGGCTGCGGCGAGCGG
TATCAGCTCACTCAAAGGCGGTAATACGGTTATCCACAGAATCAGGGGATAACGCAGGAAAGAACATGTG
AGCAAAAGGCCAGCAAAAGGCCAGGAACCGTAAAAAGGCCGCGTTGCTGGCGTTTTTCCATAGGCTCCGC
CCCCCTGACGAGCATCACAAAAATCGACGCTCAAGTCAGAGGTGGCGAAACCCGACAGGACTATAAAGAT
ACCAGGCGTTTCCCCCTGGAAGCTCCCTCGTGCGCTCTCCTGTTCCGACCCTGCCGCTTACCGGATACCT
GTCCGCCTTTCTCCCTTCGGGAAGCGTGGCGCTTTCTCAATGCTCACGCTGTAGGTATCTCAGTTCGGTG
TAGGTCGTTCGCTCCAAGCTGGGCTGTGTGCACGAACCCCCCGTTCAGCCCGACCGCTGCGCCTTATCCG
GTAACTATCGTCTTGAGTCCAACCCGGTAAGACACGACTTATCGCCACTGGCAGCAGCCACTGGTAACAG
GATTAGCAGAGCGAGGTATGTAGGCGGTGCTACAGAGTTCTTGAAGTGGTGGCCTAACTACGGCTACACT
AGAAGGACAGTATTTGGTATCTGCGCTCTGCTGAAGCCAGTTACCTTCGGAAAAAGAGTTGGTAGCTCTT
GATCCGGCAAACAAACCACCGCTGGTAGCGGTGGTTTTTTTGTTTGCAAGCAGCAGATTACGCGCAGAAA
AAAAGGATCTCAAGAAGATCCTTTGATCTTTTCTACGGGGTCTGACGCTCAGTGGAACGAAAACTCACGT
TAAGGGATTTTGGTCATGAGATTATCAAAAAGGATCTTCACCTAGATCCTTTTAAATTAAAAATGAAGTT
TTAAATCAATCTAAAGTATATATGAGTAAACTTGGTCTGACAGTTACCAATGCTTAATCAGTGAGGCACC
TATCTCAGCGATCTGTCTATTTCGTTCATCCATAGTTGCCTGACTCCCCGTCGTGTAGATAACTACGATA
CGGGAGGGCTTACCATCTGGCCCCAGTGCTGCAATGATACCGCGAGACCCACGCTCACCGGCTCCAGATT
TATCAGCAATAAACCAGCCAGCCGGAAGGGCCGAGCGCAGAAGTGGTCCTGCAACTTTATCCGCCTCCAT
CCAGTCTATTAATTGTTGCCGGGAAGCTAGAGTAAGTAGTTCGCCAGTTAATAGTTTGCGCAACGTTGTT
GCCATTGCTACAGGCATCGTGGTGTCACGCTCGTCGTTTGGTATGGCTTCATTCAGCTCCGGTTCCCAAC
GATCAAGGCGAGTTACATGATCCCCCATGTTGTGCAAAAAAGCGGTTAGCTCCTTCGGTCCTCCGATCGT
TGTCAGAAGTAAGTTGGCCGCAGTGTTATCACTCATGGTTATGGCAGCACTGCATAATTCTCTTACTGTC
ATGCCATCCGTAAGATGCTTTTCTGTGACTGGTGAGTACTCAACCAAGTCATTCTGAGAATAGTGTATGC
GGCGACCGAGTTGCTCTTGCCCGGCGTCAATACGGGATAATACCGCGCCACATAGCAGAACTTTAAAAGT
GCTCATCATTGGAAAACGTTCTTCGGGGCGAAAACTCTCAAGGATCTTACCGCTGTTGAGATCCAGTTCG
ATGTAACCCACTCGTGCACCCAACTGATCTTCAGCATCTTTTACTTTCACCAGCGTTTCTGGGTGAGCAA
AAACAGGAAGGCAAAATGCCGCAAAAAAGGGAATAAGGGCGACACGGAAATGTTGAATACTCATACTCTT
CCTTTTTCAATATTATTGAAGCATTTATCAGGGTTATTGTCTCATGAGCGGATACATATTTGAATGTATT
TAGAAAAATAAACAAATAGGGGTTCCGCGCACATTTCCCCGAAAAGTGCCACCTGACGT
Features (pLannotate 1.2.2; 12 found; start..end, strand, type, name):
     13..1999    +  promoter       Ubi promoter: maize polyubiquitin gene promoter
   2018..2614    +  CDS            APOBEC3A: ABC3A_HUMAN - Experimental evidence at protein level: Swiss-Prot protein existence level 1. DNA deaminase (cytidine deaminase) with restriction activity against viruses, foreign DNA and mobility of retrotransposons. Exhibits antiviral activity against adeno-associated virus (AAV) and human T- cell leukemia virus type 1 (HTLV-1) and may inhibit the mobility of LTR and non-LTR retrotransposons. Selectively targets single-stranded DNA and can deaminate both methylcytosine and cytosine in foreign DNA. Can induce somatic hypermutation in the nuclear and mitochondrial DNA. May also play a role in th
   2669..6769    +  CDS            cas9: CAS9_STRP1 - Also known as csn1 From Streptococcus pyogenes serotype M1.
   6839..7087    +  CDS            UGI: UNGI_BPPB2 - Experimental evidence at protein level: Swiss-Prot protein existence level 1. This protein binds specifically and reversibly to the host uracil-DNA glycosylase, preventing removal of uracil residues from PBS2 DNA by the host uracil-excision repair system. From Bacillus phage PBS2 (Bacteriophage PBS2).
   7194..7370    +  polyA_signal   CaMV poly(A) signal: cauliflower mosaic virus polyadenylation signal
   7937..7953    -  protein_bind   lac operator: The lac repressor binds to the lac operator to inhibit transcription in E. coli. This inhibition can be relieved by adding lactose or isopropyl-β-D-thiogalactopyranoside (IPTG). lac repressor encoded by lacI
   7961..7991    -  promoter       lac promoter: promoter for the E. coli lac operon
   8006..8027    -  protein_bind   CAP binding site: CAP binding activates transcription in the presence of cAMP. E. coli catabolite activator protein
   8040..8132    -  CDS            lacI (fragment): lac repressor; lacI; The lac repressor binds to the lac operator to inhibit transcription in E. coli. This inhibition can be relieved by adding lactose or isopropyl-β-D-thiogalactopyranoside (IPTG).
   8315..8903    -  rep_origin     ori: high-copy-number ColE1/pMB1/pBR322/pUC origin of replication
   9074..9934    -  CDS            AmpR: β-lactamase; bla; confers resistance to ampicillin, carbenicillin, and related antibiotics
   9935..10039   -  promoter       AmpR promoter: bla
