>Addgene plasmid #119768 | A3A-PBE | addgene full sequence | sequence record 232090 | Addgene NGS Result
GAGCTCGGTACCTGACCCGGTCGTGCCCCTCTCTAGAGATAATGAGCATTGCATGTCTAAGTTATAAAAA
ATTACCACATATTTTTTTTGTCACACTTGTTTGAAGTGCAGTTTATCTATCTTTATACATATATTTAAAC
TTTACTCTACGAATAATATAATCTATAGTACTACAATAATATCAGTGTTTTAGAGAATCATATAAATGAA
CAGTTAGACATGGTCTAAAGGACAATTGAGTATTTTGACAACAGGACTCTACAGTTTTATCTTTTTAGTG
TGCATGTGTTCTCCTTTTTTTTTGCAAATAGCTTCACCTATATAATACTTCATCCATTTTATTAGTACAT
CCATTTAGGGTTTAGGGTTAATGGTTTTTATAGACTAATTTTTTTAGTACATCTATTTTATTCTATTTTA
GCCTCTAAATTAAGAAAACTAAAACTCTATTTTAGTTTTTTTATTTAATAATTTAGATATAAAATAGAAT
AAAATAAAGTGACTAAAAATTAAACAAATACCCTTTAAGAAATTAAAAAAACTAAGGAAACATTTTTCTT
GTTTCGAGTAGATAATGCCAGCCTGTTAAACGCCGTCGACGAGTCTAACGGACACCAACCAGCGAACCAG
CAGCGTCGCGTCGGGCCAAGCGAAGCAGACGGCACGGCATCTCTGTCGCTGCCTCTGGACCCCTCTCGAT
CGAGAGTTCCGCTCCACCGTTGGACTTGCTCCGCTGTCGGCATCCAGAAATTGCGTGGCGGAGCGGCAGA
CGTGAGCCGGCACGGCAGGCGGCCTCCTCCTCCTCTCACGGCACCGGCAGCTACGGGGGATTCCTTTCCC
ACCGCTCCTTCGCTTTCCCTTCCTCGCCCGCCGTAATAAATAGACACCCCCTCCACACCCTCTTTCCCCA
ACCTCGTGTTGTTCGGAGCGCACACACACACAACCAGATCTCCCCCAAATCCACCCGTCGGCACCTCCGC
TTCAAGGTACGCCGCTCGTCCTCCCCCCCCCCCCCTCTCTACCTTCTCTAGATCGGCGTTCCGGTCCATG
GTTAGGGCCCGGTAGTTCTACTTCTGTTCATGTTTGTGTTAGATCCGTGTTTGTGTTAGATCCGTGCTGC
TAGCGTTCGTACACGGATGCGACCTGTACGTCAGACACGTTCTGATTGCTAACTTGCCAGTGTTTCTCTT
TGGGGAATCCTGGGATGGCTCTAGCCGTTCCGCAGACGGGATCGATTTCATGATTTTTTTTGTTTCGTTG
CATAGGGTTTGGTTTGCCCTTTTCCTTTATTTCAATATATGCCGTGCACTTGTTTGTCGGGTCATCTTTT
CATGCTTTTTTTTGTCTTGGTTGTGATGATGTGGTCTGGTTGGGCGGTCGTTCTAGATCGGAGTAGAATT
AATTCTGTTTCAAACTACCTGGTGGATTTATTAATTTTGGATCTGTATGTGTGTGCCATACATATTCATA
GTTACGAATTGAAGATGATGGATGGAAATATCGATCTAGGATAGGTATACATGTTGATGCGGGTTTTACT
GATGCATATACAGAGATGCTTTTTGTTCGCTTGGTTGTGATGATGTGGTGTGGTTGGGCGGTCGTTCATT
CGTTCTAGATCGGAGTAGAATACTGTTTCAAACTACCTGGTGTATTTATTAATTTTGGAACTGTATGTGT
GTGTCATACATCTTCATAGTTACGAGTTTAAGATGGATGGAAATATCGATCTAGGATAGGTATACATGTT
GATGTGGGTTTTACTGATGCATATACATGATGGCATATGCAGCATCTATTCATATGCTCTAACCTTGAGT
ACCTATCTATTATAATAAACAAGTATGTTTTATAATTATTTTGATCTTGATATACTTGGATGATGGCATA
TGCAGCAGCTATATGTGGATTTTTTTAGCCCTGCCTTCATACGCTATTTATTTGCTTGGTACTGTTTCTT
TTGTCGATGCTCACCCTGTTGTTTGGTGTTACTTCTGCAAAGCTTGTCGACGGATCCATGGAGGCCAGCC
CGGCTAGCGGCCCAAGGCATCTCATGGACCCGCACATCTTCACCAGCAACTTCAACAACGGCATCGGCAG
GCACAAGACCTACTTGTGCTACGAGGTGGAGAGGCTCGACAACGGAACCTCCGTGAAGATGGACCAACAC
AGGGGGTTCCTCCACAACCAAGCCAAGAACCTCCTCTGCGGCTTCTACGGCAGGCACGCCGAGTTGAGGT
TCCTCGACTTGGTGCCATCCCTCCAACTCGATCCAGCCCAAATCTACCGCGTGACCTGGTTCATCTCCTG
GTCCCCATGCTTCTCCTGGGGTTGCGCCGGCGAGGTTCGGGCTTTCCTCCAAGAAAACACCCACGTCCGC
CTCCGCATTTTCGCCGCCAGGATCTATGATTACGACCCTCTCTACAAGGAGGCCCTCCAGATGCTGCGGG
ACGCCGGTGCTCAGGTGAGTATCATGACCTACGACGAGTTCAAGCACTGCTGGGACACCTTCGTTGACCA
CCAGGGCTGCCCATTCCAACCATGGGACGGTCTGGATGAACACAGCCAAGCCTTGTCCGGCAGGCTCCGG
GCCATCCTCCAAAACCAGGGGAACTCCGGGAGCGAGACGCCAGGCACCTCCGAGTCGGCCACCCCAGAAT
CTCTTAAGGACAAGAAGTACTCGATCGGCCTCGCCATCGGGACGAACTCAGTTGGCTGGGCCGTGATCAC
CGACGAGTACAAGGTGCCCTCTAAGAAGTTCAAGGTCCTGGGGAACACCGACCGCCATTCCATCAAGAAG
AACCTCATCGGCGCTCTCCTGTTCGACAGCGGGGAGACCGCTGAGGCTACGAGGCTCAAGAGAACCGCTA
GGCGCCGGTACACGAGAAGGAAGAACAGGATCTGCTACCTCCAAGAGATTTTCTCCAACGAGATGGCCAA
GGTTGACGATTCATTCTTCCACCGCCTGGAGGAGTCTTTCCTCGTGGAGGAGGATAAGAAGCACGAGCGG
CATCCCATCTTCGGCAACATCGTGGACGAGGTTGCCTACCACGAGAAGTACCCTACGATCTACCATCTGC
GGAAGAAGCTCGTGGACTCCACCGATAAGGCGGACCTCAGACTGATCTACCTCGCTCTGGCCCACATGAT
CAAGTTCCGCGGCCATTTCCTGATCGAGGGGGATCTCAACCCAGACAACAGCGATGTTGACAAGCTGTTC
ATCCAACTCGTGCAGACCTACAACCAACTCTTCGAGGAGAACCCGATCAACGCCTCTGGCGTGGACGCGA
AGGCTATCCTGTCCGCGAGGCTCTCGAAGTCCAGGAGGCTGGAGAACCTGATCGCTCAGCTCCCAGGCGA
GAAGAAGAACGGCCTGTTCGGGAACCTCATCGCTCTCAGCCTGGGGCTCACCCCGAACTTCAAGTCGAAC
TTCGATCTCGCTGAGGACGCCAAGCTGCAACTCTCCAAGGACACCTACGACGATGACCTCGATAACCTCC
TGGCCCAGATCGGCGATCAATACGCGGACCTGTTCCTCGCTGCCAAGAACCTGTCGGACGCCATCCTCCT
GTCAGATATCCTCCGCGTGAACACCGAGATCACGAAGGCTCCACTCTCTGCCTCCATGATCAAGCGCTAC
GACGAGCACCATCAGGATCTGACCCTCCTGAAGGCGCTGGTCCGCCAACAGCTCCCGGAGAAGTACAAGG
AGATTTTCTTCGATCAGTCGAAGAACGGCTACGCTGGGTACATCGACGGCGGGGCCTCACAAGAGGAGTT
CTACAAGTTCATCAAGCCAATCCTGGAGAAGATGGACGGCACGGAGGAGCTCCTGGTGAAGCTCAACAGG
GAGGACCTCCTGCGGAAGCAGAGAACCTTCGATAACGGCAGCATCCCCCACCAAATCCATCTCGGGGAGC
TGCACGCCATCCTGAGAAGGCAAGAGGACTTCTACCCTTTCCTCAAGGATAACCGGGAGAAGATCGAGAA
GATCCTGACCTTCAGAATCCCATACTACGTCGGCCCTCTCGCGCGGGGGAACTCAAGATTCGCTTGGATG
ACCCGCAAGTCTGAGGAGACCATCACGCCGTGGAACTTCGAGGAGGTGGTGGACAAGGGCGCTAGCGCTC
AGTCGTTCATCGAGAGGATGACCAACTTCGACAAGAACCTGCCCAACGAGAAGGTGCTCCCTAAGCACTC
GCTCCTGTACGAGTACTTCACCGTCTACAACGAGCTCACGAAGGTGAAGTACGTCACCGAGGGCATGCGC
AAGCCAGCGTTCCTGTCCGGGGAGCAGAAGAAGGCTATCGTGGACCTCCTGTTCAAGACCAACCGGAAGG
TCACGGTTAAGCAACTCAAGGAGGACTACTTCAAGAAGATCGAGTGCTTCGATTCGGTCGAGATCAGCGG
CGTTGAGGACCGCTTCAACGCCAGCCTCGGGACCTACCACGATCTCCTGAAGATCATCAAGGATAAGGAC
TTCCTGGACAACGAGGAGAACGAGGATATCCTGGAGGACATCGTGCTGACCCTCACGCTGTTCGAGGACA
GGGAGATGATCGAGGAGCGCCTGAAGACGTACGCCCATCTCTTCGATGACAAGGTCATGAAGCAACTCAA
GCGCCGGAGATACACCGGCTGGGGGAGGCTGTCCCGCAAGCTCATCAACGGCATCCGGGACAAGCAGTCC
GGGAAGACCATCCTCGACTTCCTCAAGAGCGATGGCTTCGCCAACAGGAACTTCATGCAACTGATCCACG
ATGACAGCCTCACCTTCAAGGAGGATATCCAAAAGGCTCAAGTGAGCGGCCAGGGGGACTCGCTGCACGA
GCATATCGCGAACCTCGCTGGCTCCCCCGCGATCAAGAAGGGCATCCTCCAGACCGTGAAGGTTGTGGAC
GAGCTCGTGAAGGTCATGGGCCGGCACAAGCCTGAGAACATCGTCATCGAGATGGCCAGAGAGAACCAAA
CCACGCAGAAGGGGCAAAAGAACTCTAGGGAGCGCATGAAGCGCATCGAGGAGGGCATCAAGGAGCTGGG
GTCCCAAATCCTCAAGGAGCACCCAGTGGAGAACACCCAACTGCAGAACGAGAAGCTCTACCTGTACTAC
CTCCAGAACGGCAGGGATATGTACGTGGACCAAGAGCTGGATATCAACCGCCTCAGCGATTACGACGTCG
ATCATATCGTTCCCCAGTCTTTCCTGAAGGATGACTCCATCGACAACAAGGTCCTCACCAGGTCGGACAA
GAACCGCGGCAAGTCAGATAACGTTCCATCTGAGGAGGTCGTTAAGAAGATGAAGAACTACTGGAGGCAG
CTCCTGAACGCCAAGCTGATCACGCAAAGGAAGTTCGACAACCTCACCAAGGCTGAGAGAGGCGGGCTCT
CAGAGCTGGACAAGGCCGGCTTCATCAAGCGGCAGCTGGTCGAGACCAGACAAATCACGAAGCACGTTGC
GCAAATCCTCGACTCTCGGATGAACACGAAGTACGATAAGAACGACAAGCTGATCAGGGAGGTTAAGGTG
ATCACCCTGAAGTCTAAGCTCGTCTCCGACTTCAGGAAGGATTTCCAGTTCTACAAGGTTCGCGAGATCA
ACAACTACCACCATGCCCATGACGCTTACCTCAACGCTGTGGTCGGCACCGCTCTGATCAAGAAGTACCC
AAAGCTGGAGTCCGAGTTCGTGTACGGGGACTACAAGGTTTACGATGTGCGCAAGATGATCGCCAAGTCG
GAGCAAGAGATCGGCAAGGCTACCGCCAAGTACTTCTTCTACTCAAACATCATGAACTTCTTCAAGACCG
AGATCACGCTGGCCAACGGCGAGATCCGGAAGAGACCGCTCATCGAGACCAACGGCGAGACGGGGGAGAT
CGTGTGGGACAAGGGCAGGGATTTCGCGACCGTCCGCAAGGTTCTCTCCATGCCCCAGGTGAACATCGTC
AAGAAGACCGAGGTCCAAACGGGCGGGTTCTCAAAGGAGTCTATCCTGCCTAAGCGGAACAGCGACAAGC
TCATCGCCAGAAAGAAGGACTGGGACCCAAAGAAGTACGGCGGGTTCGACAGCCCTACCGTGGCCTACTC
GGTCCTGGTTGTGGCGAAGGTTGAGAAGGGCAAGTCCAAGAAGCTCAAGAGCGTGAAGGAGCTCCTGGGG
ATCACCATCATGGAGAGGTCCAGCTTCGAGAAGAACCCAATCGACTTCCTGGAGGCCAAGGGCTACAAGG
AGGTGAAGAAGGACCTGATCATCAAGCTCCCGAAGTACTCTCTCTTCGAGCTGGAGAACGGCAGGAAGAG
AATGCTGGCTTCCGCTGGCGAGCTCCAGAAGGGGAACGAGCTCGCGCTGCCAAGCAAGTACGTGAACTTC
CTCTACCTGGCTTCCCACTACGAGAAGCTCAAGGGCAGCCCGGAGGACAACGAGCAAAAGCAGCTGTTCG
TCGAGCAGCACAAGCATTACCTCGACGAGATCATCGAGCAAATCTCCGAGTTCAGCAAGCGCGTGATCCT
CGCCGACGCGAACCTGGATAAGGTCCTCTCCGCCTACAACAAGCACCGGGACAAGCCCATCAGAGAGCAA
GCGGAGAACATCATCCATCTCTTCACCCTGACGAACCTCGGCGCTCCTGCTGCTTTCAAGTACTTCGACA
CCACGATCGATCGGAAGAGATACACCTCCACGAAGGAGGTCCTGGACGCGACCCTCATCCACCAGTCGAT
CACCGGCCTGTACGAGACGAGGATCGACCTCTCACAACTCGGCGGGGATAAGAGACCCGCAGCAACCAAG
AAGGCAGGGCAAGCAAAGAAGAAGAAGACGCGTGACTCCGGCGGCAGCACCAACCTGTCCGACATCATCG
AGAAGGAGACGGGCAAGCAACTCGTGATCCAGGAGAGCATCCTCATGCTGCCAGAGGAGGTGGAGGAGGT
CATCGGCAACAAGCCAGAGTCCGACATCCTGGTGCACACCGCCTACGACGAGTCCACCGACGAGAACGTC
ATGCTCCTGACCAGCGACGCCCCAGAGTACAAGCCATGGGCCCTCGTCATCCAGGACAGCAACGGGGAGA
ACAAGATCAAGATGCTGTCGGGGGGGAGCCCAAAGAAGAAGCGGAAGGTGTAGTGTACAAGTAACCCGGG
AATTCGGTACGCTGAAATCACCAGTCTCTCTCTACAAATCTATCTCTCTCTATTTTCTCCATAAATAATG
TGTGAGTAGTTTCCCGATAAGGGAAATTAGGGTTCTTATAGGGTTTCGCTCATGTGTTGAGCATATAAGA
AACCCTTAGTATGTATTTGTATTTGTAAAATACTTCTATCAATAAAATTTCTAATTCCTAAAACCAAAAT
CCAGTACTAAAATCCAGATCTCCTAAAGTCCCTATAGATCTTTGTCGTGAATATAAACCAGACACGAGAC
GACTAAACCTGGAGCCCAGACGCCGTTCGAAGCTAGAAGTACCGCTTAGGCAGGAGGCCGTTAGGGAAAA
GATGCTAAGGCAGGGTTGGTTACGTTGACTCCCCCGTAGGTTTGGTTTAAATATGATGAAGTGGACGGAA
GGAAGGAGGAAGACAAGGAAGGATAAGGTTGCAGGCCCTGTGCAAGGTAAGAAGATGGAAATTTGATAGA
GGTACGCTACTATACTTATACTATACGCTAAGGGAATGCTTGTATTTATACCCTATACCCCCTAATAACC
CCTTATCAATTTAAGAAATAATCCGCATAAGCCCCCGCTTAAAAATTGGTATCAGAGCCATGAATAGGTC
TATGACCAAAACTCAAGAGGATAAAACCTCACCAAAATACGAAAGAGTTCTTAACTCTAAAGATAAAAGA
TCTTTCAAGATCAAAACTAGTTCCCTCACACCGGTGACGGGGATCGCATGCGATATCTCGAGATCTAGCT
TGGCGTAATCATGGTCATAGCTGTTTCCTGTGTGAAATTGTTATCCGCTCACAATTCCACACAACATACG
AGCCGGAAGCATAAAGTGTAAAGCCTGGGGTGCCTAATGAGTGAGCTAACTCACATTAATTGCGTTGCGC
TCACTGCCCGCTTTCCAGTCGGGAAACCTGTCGTGCCAGCTGCATTAATGAATCGGCCAACGCGCGGGGA
GAGGCGGTTTGCGTATTGGGCGCTCTTCCGCTTCCTCGCTCACTGACTCGCTGCGCTCGGTCGTTCGGCT
GCGGCGAGCGGTATCAGCTCACTCAAAGGCGGTAATACGGTTATCCACAGAATCAGGGGATAACGCAGGA
AAGAACATGTGAGCAAAAGGCCAGCAAAAGGCCAGGAACCGTAAAAAGGCCGCGTTGCTGGCGTTTTTCC
ATAGGCTCCGCCCCCCTGACGAGCATCACAAAAATCGACGCTCAAGTCAGAGGTGGCGAAACCCGACAGG
ACTATAAAGATACCAGGCGTTTCCCCCTGGAAGCTCCCTCGTGCGCTCTCCTGTTCCGACCCTGCCGCTT
ACCGGATACCTGTCCGCCTTTCTCCCTTCGGGAAGCGTGGCGCTTTCTCATAGCTCACGCTGTAGGTATC
TCAGTTCGGTGTAGGTCGTTCGCTCCAAGCTGGGCTGTGTGCACGAACCCCCCGTTCAGCCCGACCGCTG
CGCCTTATCCGGTAACTATCGTCTTGAGTCCAACCCGGTAAGACACGACTTATCGCCACTGGCAGCAGCC
ACTGGTAACAGGATTAGCAGAGCGAGGTATGTAGGCGGTGCTACAGAGTTCTTGAAGTGGTGGCCTAACT
ACGGCTACACTAGAAGAACAGTATTTGGTATCTGCGCTCTGCTGAAGCCAGTTACCTTCGGAAAAAGAGT
TGGTAGCTCTTGATCCGGCAAACAAACCACCGCTGGTAGCGGTGGTTTTTTTGTTTGCAAGCAGCAGATT
ACGCGCAGAAAAAAAGGATCTCAAGAAGATCCTTTGATCTTTTCTACGGGGTCTGACGCTCAGTGGAACG
AAAACTCACGTTAAGGGATTTTGGTCATGAGATTATCAAAAAGGATCTTCACCTAGATCCTTTTAAATTA
AAAATGAAGTTTTAAATCAATCTAAAGTATATATGAGTAAACTTGGTCTGACAGTTACCAATGCTTAATC
AGTGAGGCACCTATCTCAGCGATCTGTCTATTTCGTTCATCCATAGTTGCCTGACTCCCCGTCGTGTAGA
TAACTACGATACGGGAGGGCTTACCATCTGGCCCCAGTGCTGCAATGATACCGCGAGACCCACGCTCACC
GGCTCCAGATTTATCAGCAATAAACCAGCCAGCCGGAAGGGCCGAGCGCAGAAGTGGTCCTGCAACTTTA
TCCGCCTCCATCCAGTCTATTAATTGTTGCCGGGAAGCTAGAGTAAGTAGTTCGCCAGTTAATAGTTTGC
GCAACGTTGTTGCCATTGCTACAGGCATCGTGGTGTCACGCTCGTCGTTTGGTATGGCTTCATTCAGCTC
CGGTTCCCAACGATCAAGGCGAGTTACATGATCCCCCATGTTGTGCAAAAAAGCGGTTAGCTCCTTCGGT
CCTCCGATCGTTGTCAGAAGTAAGTTGGCCGCAGTGTTATCACTCATGGTTATGGCAGCACTGCATAATT
CTCTTACTGTCATGCCATCCGTAAGATGCTTTTCTGTGACTGGTGAGTACTCAACCAAGTCATTCTGAGA
ATAGTGTATGCGGCGACCGAGTTGCTCTTGCCCGGCGTCAATACGGGATAATACCGCGCCACATAGCAGA
ACTTTAAAAGTGCTCATCATTGGAAAACGTTCTTCGGGGCGAAAACTCTCAAGGATCTTACCGCTGTTGA
GATCCAGTTCGATGTAACCCACTCGTGCACCCAACTGATCTTCAGCATCTTTTACTTTCACCAGCGTTTC
TGGGTGAGCAAAAACAGGAAGGCAAAATGCCGCAAAAAAGGGAATAAGGGCGACACGGAAATGTTGAATA
CTCATACTCTTCCTTTTTCAATATTATTGAAGCATTTATCAGGGTTATTGTCTCATGAGCGGATACATAT
TTGAATGTATTTAGAAAAATAAACAAATAGGGGTTCCGCGCACATTTCCCCGAAAAGTGCCACCTGACKT
Features (pLannotate 1.2.2; 12 found; start..end, strand, type, name):
     13..1999    +  promoter       Ubi promoter: maize polyubiquitin gene promoter
   2018..2614    +  CDS            APOBEC3A: ABC3A_HUMAN - Experimental evidence at protein level: Swiss-Prot protein existence level 1. DNA deaminase (cytidine deaminase) with restriction activity against viruses, foreign DNA and mobility of retrotransposons. Exhibits antiviral activity against adeno-associated virus (AAV) and human T- cell leukemia virus type 1 (HTLV-1) and may inhibit the mobility of LTR and non-LTR retrotransposons. Selectively targets single-stranded DNA and can deaminate both methylcytosine and cytosine in foreign DNA. Can induce somatic hypermutation in the nuclear and mitochondrial DNA. May also play a role in th
   2669..6769    +  CDS            cas9: CAS9_STRP1 - Also known as csn1 From Streptococcus pyogenes serotype M1.
   6839..7087    +  CDS            UGI: UNGI_BPPB2 - Experimental evidence at protein level: Swiss-Prot protein existence level 1. This protein binds specifically and reversibly to the host uracil-DNA glycosylase, preventing removal of uracil residues from PBS2 DNA by the host uracil-excision repair system. From Bacillus phage PBS2 (Bacteriophage PBS2).
   7194..7370    +  polyA_signal   CaMV poly(A) signal: cauliflower mosaic virus polyadenylation signal
   7948..7964    -  protein_bind   lac operator: The lac repressor binds to the lac operator to inhibit transcription in E. coli. This inhibition can be relieved by adding lactose or isopropyl-β-D-thiogalactopyranoside (IPTG). lac repressor encoded by lacI
   7972..8002    -  promoter       lac promoter: promoter for the E. coli lac operon
   8017..8038    -  protein_bind   CAP binding site: CAP binding activates transcription in the presence of cAMP. E. coli catabolite activator protein
   8051..8143    -  CDS            lacI (fragment): lac repressor; lacI; The lac repressor binds to the lac operator to inhibit transcription in E. coli. This inhibition can be relieved by adding lactose or isopropyl-β-D-thiogalactopyranoside (IPTG).
   8326..8914    -  rep_origin     ori: high-copy-number ColE1/pMB1/pBR322/pUC origin of replication
   9085..9945    -  CDS            AmpR: β-lactamase; bla; confers resistance to ampicillin, carbenicillin, and related antibiotics
   9946..10050   -  promoter       AmpR promoter: bla
