[The description below was written by a language model from this plasmid's Addgene catalogue record and pLannotate feature annotations shown in this document.]
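Description:
A3A-PBE is a plant expression plasmid built on the pJIT163 backbone that encodes a cytosine base editor for C-to-T conversion in wheat plants and in monocot protoplasts. It is maintained in E. coli as a high-copy plasmid through a ColE1/pUC-type origin and selected with ampicillin via the β-lactamase gene and its own promoter. Remnants of a lac promoter/operator region and a lacI fragment are also present in the backbone and have no evident role in plant expression. No plant selectable marker, T-DNA borders or guide RNA cassette are annotated, so the record suggests direct DNA delivery together with a separately supplied sgRNA, although it does not say this explicitly.

The payload is a single open reading frame of about 5.1 kb driven by the maize Ubiquitin-1 promoter, a strong constitutive promoter in monocots, and terminated by the cauliflower mosaic virus polyadenylation signal. From the N-terminus it encodes human APOBEC3A, a cytidine deaminase acting on single-stranded DNA, fused to a Streptococcus pyogenes Cas9 nickase and then to the uracil DNA glycosylase inhibitor (UGI) from Bacillus phage PBS2, with nuclear localisation signals flanking UGI. The Cas9 portion carries D10A, which leaves the enzyme able to nick only one strand, and an additional recorded E945K substitution. Guided to a target, the nickase exposes a single-stranded stretch where APOBEC3A converts cytosine to uracil. UGI blocks uracil excision, and nicking of the opposite strand biases repair towards a permanent C-to-T change.

The depositor sequence and the repository's sequencing result share the same feature layout and differ by 11 nucleotides in length, within an unannotated stretch downstream of the terminator.
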