Addgene plasmid #119768: A3A-PBE
Purpose: Conversion of C to T in wheat plants or monocotyledons protoplasts
Depositing lab: Caixia Gao. Depositing organization: Institute of Genetics and Developmental Biology, Chinese Academy of Sciences. Publication: Efficient C-to-T base editing in plants using a fusion of nCas9 and human APOBEC3A. Zong Y, Song Q, Li C, Jin S, Zhang D, Wang Y, Qiu JL, Gao C. Nat Biotechnol. 2018 Oct 1. pii: nbt.4261. doi: 10.1038/nbt.4261. PubMed 30272679.
Backbone
  Vector backbone: pJIT163
  Backbone size w/o insert (bp): 4919
  Vector type: Plant Expression
Growth in bacteria
  Bacterial resistance: Ampicillin, 100 μg/mL
  Growth temperature: 37°C
  Growth strain: DH5alpha
  Copy number: High Copy
Gene/Insert
  Gene/Insert name: APOBEC3A-nCas9-NLS-UGI-NLS (alt name: APOBEC3A-nCas9-UGI)
  Insert size (bp): 5106
  Mutation: nCas9 has a mutation D10A and E945K in wild type SpCas9
  Promoter: maize Ubiquitin-1
  Tag / fusion protein: NLS (flanking UGI)
  Cloning method: Gateway Cloning
  Sequencing primers: 5′ n/a
Terms and licenses: Academic/Nonprofit Terms; Industry Terms: Not Available to Industry
How to cite: A3A-PBE was a gift from Caixia Gao (Addgene plasmid # 119768 ; http://n2t.net/addgene:119768 ; RRID:Addgene_119768)
